Addgene plasmid #127014: pJUMP18-RBS-pET-MV_RN
Purpose: Basic Part RN- RBS+N-terminus; B0032m Ribosome Binding Site + Met-Val N-terminus start.
Depositing lab: Chris French. Depositing organization: University of Edinburgh. Publication: Joint universal modular plasmids (JUMP): a flexible vector platform for synthetic biology. Valenzuela-Ortega M, French C. Synth Biol (Oxf). 2021 Feb 2;6(1):ysab003. doi: 10.1093/synbio/ysab003. eCollection 2021. PubMed 33623824.
Backbone
  Vector backbone: pJUMP18-Uac
  Backbone manufacturer: Backbone derived from SEVA.
  Vector type: Bacterial Expression, Synthetic Biology
Growth in bacteria
  Bacterial resistance: Ampicillin, 100 μg/mL
  Growth temperature: 37°C
  Growth strain: JM109
  Copy number: High Copy
Gene/Insert
  Gene/Insert name: Part RBS-pET-MV_RN
  Species: Synthetic
  Mutation: None
  Cloning method: Restriction Enzyme; 5′ cloning site Unknown (unknown if destroyed)
Terms and licenses: Academic/Nonprofit Terms; Industry Terms: Not Available to Industry
Depositor comments: RBS based on sequence from EcoFlex MoClo toolkit (PMID: 27096716). Methionine-Valine translational start. Valine codon GUA following AUG inititiation codon has strong translation initiation in Escherichia coli (Looman et al; 1987. PMID: 3311730) Please visit https://www.biorxiv.org/content/10.1101/799585v1 for bioRxiv preprint.
How to cite: pJUMP18-RBS-pET-MV_RN was a gift from Chris French (Addgene plasmid # 127014 ; http://n2t.net/addgene:127014 ; RRID:Addgene_127014)
