[The description below was written by a language model from this plasmid's Addgene catalogue record and pLannotate feature annotations shown in this document.]
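Description:
pJUMP18-RBS-pET-MV_RN is a small (about 2.7 kb) part-storage plasmid from the Joint Universal Modular Plasmids (JUMP) synthetic biology platform, built on the pJUMP18-Uac backbone, which derives from the SEVA vector architecture. It is maintained in E. coli at high copy through a ColE1/pUC-type origin and selected with ampicillin via a TEM-type bla gene driven by its own promoter and followed by the phage fd terminator. An incP oriT is also annotated, which in principle allows conjugative mobilisation when transfer functions are supplied in trans. The cargo region is insulated by the lambda t0 and rrnB T1 terminators, as is typical of SEVA-style designs. A short lacI fragment and a CAP binding site are also detected; these look like backbone remnants rather than functional regulatory elements, although the record does not explain them.

The payload is a basic "RN" part, meaning a ribosome binding site combined with the start of a coding sequence, here a Met-Val N-terminus. The depositor notes that a GUA valine codion directly after the AUG start supports strong translation initiation in E. coli, and that the RBS derives from the EcoFlex MoClo toolkit. The records disagree on its identity: the purpose field calls it B0032m, whereas the plasmid name says "pET" and the feature table identifies the phage T7 gene 10 RBS used in pET vectors. The part sits between BioBrick prefix and suffix sequences. It carries no promoter or complete gene of its own and is intended as a building block, to be combined with promoter, coding and terminator parts in modular assembly of bacterial expression units.
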