Features (pLannotate 1.2.2; 12 found; start..end, strand, type, name):
     39..60      +  misc_feature   BioBrick prefix: BioBrick prefix for parts that do not start with "ATG"
     85..105     +  RBS            RBS: efficient ribosome binding site from bacteriophage T7 gene 10 (Olins and Rangwala, 1989)
    142..162     +  misc_feature   BioBrick suffix: universal suffix for all parts
    196..290     +  terminator     lambda t0 terminator: transcription terminator from phage lambda
    363..454     +  promoter       AmpR promoter: bla
    455..1312    +  CDS            bla: BLAT_ECOLX - Experimental evidence at protein level: Swiss-Prot protein existence level 1. TEM-type are the most prevalent beta-lactamases in enterobacteria; they hydrolyze the beta-lactam bond in susceptible beta-lactam antibiotics, thus conferring resistance to penicillins and cephalosporins. TEM-3 and TEM-4 are capable of hydrolyzing cefotaxime and ceftazidime. TEM-5 is capable of hydrolyzing ceftazidime. TEM-6 is capable of hydrolyzing ceftazidime and aztreonam. TEM-8/CAZ-2, TEM- 16/CAZ-7 and TEM-24/CAZ-6 are markedly active against ceftazidime. IRT- 4 shows resistance to beta-lactamase in
   1319..1358    +  terminator     fd terminator: central terminator from bacteriophage fd (Otsuka and Kunisawa, 1982)
   1505..1613    +  oriT           oriT: incP origin of transfer
   1649..2237    +  rep_origin     ori: high-copy-number ColE1/pMB1/pBR322/pUC origin of replication
   2420..2512    +  CDS            lacI (fragment): lac repressor; lacI; The lac repressor binds to the lac operator to inhibit transcription in E. coli. This inhibition can be relieved by adding lactose or isopropyl-β-D-thiogalactopyranoside (IPTG).
   2525..2546    +  protein_bind   CAP binding site: CAP binding activates transcription in the presence of cAMP. E. coli catabolite activator protein
   2580..2666    -  terminator     rrnB T1 terminator: Escherichia coli rrnB; transcription terminator T1 from the E. coli rrnB gene
>Addgene plasmid #127014 | pJUMP18-RBS-pET-MV_RN | addgene full sequence | sequence record 248364 | Addgene NGS Result
TTAATTAAGGAGTTTTGCAGGTGCACCTGCTTTTCGCTGAATTCGCGGCCGCTTCTAGAGGGTCTGCGAT
GTTTGGTCTCTTACTTGTTTAACTTTAAGAAGGAGATATACAATGGTAGCCTGAGACCTTTCATCGCGAC
CTACTAGTAGCGGCCGCTGCAGGGAGTTGTCTTCGAAGACTTCGCTCTAGTCTTGGACTCCTGTTGATAG
ATCCAGTAATGACCTCAGAACTCCATCTGGATTTGTTCAGAACGCTCGGTTGCCGCCGGGCGTTTTTTAT
TGGTGAGAATCCAGGGGTCCCCAATAATTACGATTTAAATTAGTAGCCCGCCTAATGAGCGGGCTTTTTT
TTAATTCCCCTATTTGTTTATTTTTCTAAATACATTCAAATATGTATCCGCTCATGAGACAATAACCCTG
ATAAATGCTTCAATAATATTGAAAAAGGAAGAGTATGAGCATTCAGCATTTTCGTGTGGCGCTGATTCCG
TTTTTTGCGGCGTTTTGCCTGCCGGTGTTTGCGCATCCGGAAACCCTGGTGAAAGTGAAAGATGCGGAAG
ATCAACTGGGTGCGCGCGTGGGCTATATTGAACTGGATCTGAACAGCGGCAAAATTCTGGAATCTTTTCG
TCCGGAAGAACGTTTTCCGATGATGAGCACCTTTAAAGTGCTGCTGTGCGGTGCGGTTCTGAGCCGTGTG
GATGCGGGCCAGGAACAACTGGGCCGTCGTATTCATTATAGCCAGAACGATCTGGTGGAATATAGCCCGG
TGACCGAAAAACATCTGACCGATGGCATGACCGTGCGTGAACTGTGCAGCGCGGCGATTACCATGAGCGA
TAACACCGCGGCGAACCTGCTGCTGACGACCATTGGCGGTCCGAAAGAACTGACCGCGTTTCTGCATAAC
ATGGGCGATCATGTGACCCGTCTGGATCGTTGGGAACCGGAACTGAACGAAGCGATTCCGAACGATGAAC
GTGATACCACCATGCCGGCAGCAATGGCGACCACCCTGCGTAAACTGCTGACGGGTGAGCTGCTGACCCT
GGCAAGCCGCCAGCAACTGATTGATTGGATGGAAGCGGATAAAGTGGCGGGTCCGCTGCTGCGTAGCGCG
CTGCCGGCTGGCTGGTTTATTGCGGATAAAAGCGGTGCGGGCGAACGTGGCAGCCGTGGCATTATTGCGG
CGCTGGGCCCGGATGGTAAACCGAGCCGTATTGTGGTGATTTATACCACCGGCAGCCAGGCGACGATGGA
TGAACGTAACCGTCAGATTGCGGAAATTGGCGCGAGCCTGATTAAACATTGGTAAACCGATACAATTAAA
GGCTCCTTTTGGAGCCTTTTTTTTTGGACGACCCTTGTCCTTTTCCGCTGCATAACCCTGCTTCGGGGTC
ATTATAGCGATTTTTTCGGTATATCCATCCTTTTTCGCACGATATACAGGATTTTGCCAAAGGGTTCGTG
TAGACTTTCCTTGGTGTATCCAACGGCGTCAGCCGGGCAGGATAGGTGAAGTAGGCCCACCCGCGAGCGG
GTGTTCCTTCTTCACTGTCCCTTATTCGCACCTGGCGGTGCTCAACGGGAATCCTGCTCTGCGAGGCTGG
CCGTAGGCCGGCCCCGTAGAAAAGATCAAAGGATCTTCTTGAGATCCTTTTTTTCTGCGCGTAATCTGCT
GCTTGCAAACAAAAAAACCACCGCTACCAGCGGTGGTTTGTTTGCCGGATCAAGAGCTACCAACTCTTTT
TCCGAAGGTAACTGGCTTCAGCAGAGCGCAGATACCAAATACTGTTCTTCTAGTGTAGCCGTAGTTAGGC
CACCACTTCAAGAACTCTGTAGCACCGCCTACATACCTCGCTCTGCTAATCCTGTTACCAGTGGCTGCTG
CCAGTGGCGATAAGTCGTGTCTTACCGGGTTGGACTCAAGACGATAGTTACCGGATAAGGCGCAGCGGTC
GGGCTGAACGGGGGGTTCGTGCACACAGCCCAGCTTGGAGCGAACGACCTACACCGAACTGAGATACCTA
CAGCGTGAGCTATGAGAAAGCGCCACGCTTCCCGAAGGGAGAAAGGCGGACAGGTATCCGGTAAGCGGCA
GGGTCGGAACAGGAGAGCGCACGAGGGAGCTTCCAGGGGGAAACGCCTGGTATCTTTATAGTCCTGTCGG
GTTTCGCCACCTCTGACTTGAGCGTCGATTTTTGTGATGCTCGTCAGGGGGGCGGAGCCTATGGAAAAAC
GCCAGCAACGCGGCCTTTTTACGGTTCCTGGCCTTTTGCTGGCCTTTTGCTCACATGTTCTTTCCTGCGT
TATCCCCTGATTCTGTGGATAACCGTATTACCGCCTTTGAGTGAGCTGATACCGCTCGCCGCAGCCGAAC
GACCGAGCGCAGCGAGTCAGTGAGCGAGGAAGCGGAAGAGCGCCCAATACGCAAACCGCCTCTCCCCGCG
CGTTGGCCGATTCATTAATGCAGCTGGCACGACAGGTTTCCCGACTGGAAAGCGGGCAGTGAGCGCAACG
CAATTAATGTGAGTTAGCTCACTCATTAGGCAGGCGCGCCCAGCTGTCTAGGGCGGCGGATTTGTCCTAC
TCAGGAGAGCGTTCACCGACAAACAACAGATAAAACGAAAGGCCCAGTCTTTCGACTGAGCCTTTCGTTT
TATTTGATGCCT
